Addgene plasmid #139631: GRB2-V5
Purpose: V5-His-tagged gene expression
Depositing lab: Markku Varjosalo. Depositing organization: University of Helsinki. Publication: PTPRA Phosphatase Regulates GDNF-Dependent RET Signaling and Inhibits the RET Mutant MEN2A Oncogenic Potential. Yadav L, Pietila E, Ohman T, Liu X, Mahato AK, Sidorova Y, Lehti K, Saarma M, Varjosalo M. iScience. 2020 Feb 21;23(2):100871. doi: 10.1016/j.isci.2020.100871. Epub 2020 Jan 31. PubMed 32062451.
Backbone
  Vector backbone: pcDNA/DEST40
  Vector type: Mammalian Expression
  Selectable markers: Neomycin (select with G418)
Growth in bacteria
  Bacterial resistance: Ampicillin, 100 μg/mL
  Growth temperature: 37°C
  Growth strain: DH5alpha
  Copy number: High Copy
Gene/Insert
  Gene/Insert name: GRB2
  Species: H. sapiens (human)
  Entrez Gene: GRB2 (a.k.a. ASH, EGFRBP-GRB2, Grb3-3, MST084, MSTP084, NCKAP2)
  Promoter: CMV
  Tag / fusion protein: 3xV5-6xHis (C terminal on backbone)
  Cloning method: Gateway Cloning
  Sequencing primers: 5′ CMV forward; 3′ BGH reverse
Terms and licenses: Academic/Nonprofit Terms; Industry Terms: Not Available to Industry
How to cite: GRB2-V5 was a gift from Markku Varjosalo (Addgene plasmid # 139631 ; http://n2t.net/addgene:139631 ; RRID:Addgene_139631)
