[The description below was written by a language model from this plasmid's Addgene catalogue record and pLannotate feature annotations shown in this document.]
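Description:
GRB2-V5 is a mammalian expression plasmid of about 6.3 kb, built by Gateway recombination of the human GRB2 open reading frame into the pcDNA/DEST40 destination backbone. GRB2 is the SH2/SH3 adaptor protein that couples activated receptor tyrosine kinases to downstream signalling. Its coding sequence sits between attB1 and attB2, the sites left after the recombination reaction. Transcription is driven by the human cytomegalovirus immediate-early enhancer and promoter and is terminated by the bovine growth hormone polyadenylation signal. A T7 promoter lies just upstream of the insert and could be used for in vitro transcription. The short "HIV-1 LTR" fragment called next to the CMV promoter is probably an annotation artefact rather than a functional viral element.

The catalogue entry lists a backbone-encoded C-terminal 3xV5-6xHis tag. It would be read through attB2 so that the protein can be detected or purified by V5 antibodies or metal affinity. The automated feature table marks only a single V5 epitope downstream of attB2 and does not annotate a His tag, so the exact tag arrangement is not confirmed by the annotation.

For stable selection in mammalian cells, an SV40 early promoter drives the neomycin phosphotransferase gene, which confers G418 resistance, followed by an SV40 polyadenylation signal. In E. coli the plasmid is maintained by a high-copy ColE1/pUC-type origin and selected through the β-lactamase ampicillin resistance gene. An f1 origin is also present for single-stranded DNA production. The stated purpose is V5-His-tagged gene expression, which suits transient or stable production of tagged GRB2 for detection, pull-down or interaction studies in cultured mammalian cells.
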