Features (pLannotate 1.2.2; 23 found; start..end, strand, type, name):
      1..380     +  enhancer       CMV enhancer: human cytomegalovirus immediate early enhancer
    381..584     +  promoter       CMV promoter: human cytomegalovirus (CMV) immediate early promoter
    580..613     +  LTR            5' LTR (truncated) (fragment): truncated 5' long terminal repeat (LTR) from HIV-1
    629..647     +  promoter       T7 promoter: promoter for bacteriophage T7 RNA polymerase
    677..701     +  protein_bind   attB1: mutant version of attB; recombination site for the Gateway® BP reaction BP Clonase™
    707..1357    +  CDS            GRB2: GRB2_HUMAN - Also known as ASH. Experimental evidence at protein level: Swiss-Prot protein existence level 1. [Isoform 2]: Does not bind to phosphorylated epidermal growth factor receptor (EGFR) but inhibits EGF-induced transactivation of a RAS-responsive element. Acts as a dominant negative protein over GRB2 and by suppressing proliferative signals, may trigger active programmed cell death. From Homo sapiens (Human).
   1362..1386    -  protein_bind   attB2: mutant version of attB; recombination site for the Gateway® BP reaction BP Clonase™
   1523..1564    +  CDS            V5 tag: epitope tag from simian virus 5
   1620..1844    +  polyA_signal   bGH poly(A) signal: bovine growth hormone polyadenylation signal
   1848..1869    +  promoter       SV40 promoter (fragment): SV40 enhancer and early promoter
   1890..2318    +  rep_origin     f1 ori (sequence partly withheld): f1 bacteriophage origin of replication; arrow indicates direction of (+) strand synthesis
   2332..2661    +  promoter       SV40 promoter: SV40 enhancer and early promoter
   2728..3519    +  CDS            neo: KKA2_KLEPN - Also known as kan, nptII. Experimental evidence at protein level: Swiss-Prot protein existence level 1. Resistance to kanamycin, neomycin, paromomycin, ribostamycin, butirosin and gentamicin B. From Klebsiella pneumoniae.
   3545..3703    +  CDS            ble (fragment): BLE_KLEPN - Experimental evidence at protein level: Swiss-Prot protein existence level 1. Binding protein with a strong affinity to the bleomycin family of antibiotics. Binds to CL990; an antimitotic-antibiotic compound. From Klebsiella pneumoniae.
   3698..3819    +  polyA_signal   SV40 poly(A) signal: SV40 polyadenylation signal
   3892..3908    -  protein_bind   lac operator: The lac repressor binds to the lac operator to inhibit transcription in E. coli. This inhibition can be relieved by adding lactose or isopropyl-β-D-thiogalactopyranoside (IPTG). lac repressor encoded by lacI
   3916..3946    -  promoter       lac promoter: promoter for the E. coli lac operon
   3961..3982    -  protein_bind   CAP binding site: CAP binding activates transcription in the presence of cAMP. E. coli catabolite activator protein
   3995..4087    -  CDS            lacI (fragment): lac repressor; lacI; The lac repressor binds to the lac operator to inhibit transcription in E. coli. This inhibition can be relieved by adding lactose or isopropyl-β-D-thiogalactopyranoside (IPTG).
   4270..4858    -  rep_origin     ori: high-copy-number ColE1/pMB1/pBR322/pUC origin of replication
   5029..5889    -  CDS            AmpR: β-lactamase; bla; confers resistance to ampicillin, carbenicillin, and related antibiotics
   5890..5994    -  promoter       AmpR promoter: bla
   6053..6105    -  misc_feature   bom (fragment): basis of mobility region from pBR322
>Addgene plasmid #139631 | GRB2-V5 | addgene full sequence | sequence record 275773 | Addgene NGS Result
GACATTGATTATTGACTAGTTATTAATAGTAATCAATTACGGGGTCATTAGTTCATAGCCCATATATGGA
GTTCCGCGTTACATAACTTACGGTAAATGGCCCGCCTGGCTGACCGCCCAACGACCCCCGCCCATTGACG
TCAATAATGACGTATGTTCCCATAGTAACGCCAATAGGGACTTTCCATTGACGTCAATGGGTGGAGTATT
TACGGTAAACTGCCCACTTGGCAGTACATCAAGTGTATCATATGCCAAGTACGCCCCCTATTGACGTCAA
TGACGGTAAATGGCCCGCCTGGCATTATGCCCAGTACATGACCTTATGGGACTTTCCTACTTGGCAGTAC
ATCTACGTATTAGTCATCGCTATTACCATGGTGATGCGGTTTTGGCAGTACATCAATGGGCGTGGATAGC
GGTTTGACTCACGGGGATTTCCAAGTCTCCACCCCATTGACGTCAATGGGAGTTTGTTTTGGCACCAAAA
TCAACGGGACTTTCCAAAATGTCGTAACAACTCCGCCCCATTGACGCAAATGGGCGGTAGGCGTGTACGG
TGGGAGGTCTATATAAGCAGAGCTCTCTGGCTAACTAGAGAACCCACTGCTTACTGGCTTATCGAAATTA
ATACGACTCACTATAGGGAGACCCAAGCTGGCTAGTTAAGCTATCAACAAGTTTGTACAAAAAAGCAGGC
TCCACCATGGAAGCCATCGCCAAATATGACTTCAAAGCTACTGCAGACGACGAGCTGAGCTTCAAAAGGG
GGGACATCCTCAAGGTTTTGAACGAAGAATGTGATCAGAACTGGTACAAGGCAGAGCTTAATGGAAAAGA
CGGCTTCATTCCCAAGAACTACATAGAAATGAAACCACATCCGTGGTTTTTTGGCAAAATCCCCAGAGCC
AAGGCAGAAGAAATGCTTAGCAAACAGCGGCACGATGGGGCCTTTCTTATCCGAGAGAGTGAGAGCGCTC
CTGGGGACTTCTCCCTCTCTGTCAAGTTTGGAAACGATGTGCAGCACTTCAAGGTGCTCCGAGATGGAGC
CGGGAAGTACTTCCTCTGGGTGGTGAAGTTCAATTCTTTGAATGAGCTGGTGGATTATCACAGATCTACA
TCTGTCTCCAGAAACCAGCAGATATTCCTGCGGGACATAGAACAGGTGCCACAGCAGCCGACATACGTCC
AGGCCCTCTTTGACTTTGATCCCCAGGAGGATGGAGAGCTGGGCTTCCGCCGGGGAGATTTTATCCATGT
CATGGATAACTCAGACCCCAACTGGTGGAAAGGAGCTTGCCACGGGCAGACCGGCATGTTTCCCCGCAAT
TATGTCACCCCCGTGAACCGGAACGTCTTGGACCCAGCTTTCTTGTACAAAGTGGTTGCTCTAGAAGGCT
CTGGTAAACCGATTCCGAACCCGCTGCTGGGTCTGGATTCTACCGGTTCCGGCAAACCGATCCCGAACCC
GCTGCTGGGCCTGGACTCTACCGGTTCTGGTCTAGAGGGCCCGCGGTTCGAAGGTAAGCCTATCCCTAAC
CCTCTCCTCGGTCTCGATTCTACGCGTACCGGTCATCATCACCATCACCATTGAGTTTAAACCCGCTGAT
CAGCCTCGACTGTGCCTTCTAGTTGCCAGCCATCTGTTGTTTGCCCCTCCCCCGTGCCTTCCTTGACCCT
GGAAGGTGCCACTCCCACTGTCCTTTCCTAATAAAATGAGGAAATTGCATCGCATTGTCTGAGTAGGTGT
CATTCTATTCTGGGGGGTGGGGTGGGGCAGGACAGCAAGGGGGAGGATTGGGAAGACAATAGCAGGCATG
CTGGGGATGCGGTGGGCTCTATGGCTTCTGAGGCGGAAAGAACCAGCTGGGGCTCTAGGGGGTATCCCC
[124 nt withheld, positions 1890-2013]
C
[91 nt withheld, positions 2015-2105]
A
[49 nt withheld, positions 2107-2155]
CCTTTGACGTTGGAGTCCACGTTCTTT
[37 nt withheld, positions 2183-2219]
ACCCTATCTCGGTCTATTCTTTTGATTTATAAGGGATTTTGCCGATTTCGGCCTATTGGTTAAAAAATGA
GCTGATTTAACAAAAATTTAACGCGAATTAATTCTGTGGAATGTGTGTCAGTTAGGGTGTGGAAAGTCCC
CAGGCTCCCCAGCAGGCAGAAGTATGCAAAGCATGCATCTCAATTAGTCAGCAACCAGGTGTGGAAAGTC
CCCAGGCTCCCCAGCAGGCAGAAGTATGCAAAGCATGCATCTCAATTAGTCAGCAACCATAGTCCCGCCC
CTAACTCCGCCCATCCCGCCCCTAACTCCGCCCAGTTCCGCCCATTCTCCGCCCCATGGCTGACTAATTT
TTTTTATTTATGCAGAGGCCGAGGCCGCCTCTGCCTCTGAGCTATTCCAGAAGTAGTGAGGAGGCTTTTT
TGGAGGCCTAGGCTTTTGCAAAAAGCTCCCGGGAGCTTGTATATCCATTTTCGGATCTGATCAAGAGACA
GGATGAGGATCGTTTCGCATGATTGAACAAGATGGATTGCACGCAGGTTCTCCGGCCGCTTGGGTGGAGA
GGCTATTCGGCTATGACTGGGCACAACAGACAATCGGCTGCTCTGATGCCGCCGTGTTCCGGCTGTCAGC
GCAGGGGCGCCCGGTTCTTTTTGTCAAGACCGACCTGTCCGGTGCCCTGAATGAACTGCAGGACGAGGCA
GCGCGGCTATCGTGGCTGGCCACGACGGGCGTTCCTTGCGCAGCTGTGCTCGACGTTGTCACTGAAGCGG
GAAGGGACTGGCTGCTATTGGGCGAAGTGCCGGGGCAGGATCTCCTGTCATCTCACCTTGCTCCTGCCGA
GAAAGTATCCATCATGGCTGATGCAATGCGGCGGCTGCATACGCTTGATCCGGCTACCTGCCCATTCGAC
CACCAAGCGAAACATCGCATCGAGCGAGCACGTACTCGGATGGAAGCCGGTCTTGTCGATCAGGATGATC
TGGACGAAGAGCATCAGGGGCTCGCGCCAGCCGAACTGTTCGCCAGGCTCAAGGCGCGCATGCCCGACGG
CGAGGATCTCGTCGTGACCCATGGCGATGCCTGCTTGCCGAATATCATGGTGGAAAATGGCCGCTTTTCT
GGATTCATCGACTGTGGCCGGCTGGGTGTGGCGGACCGCTATCAGGACATAGCGTTGGCTACCCGTGATA
TTGCTGAAGAGCTTGGCGGCGAATGGGCTGACCGCTTCCTCGTGCTTTACGGTATCGCCGCTCCCGATTC
GCAGCGCATCGCCTTCTATCGCCTTCTTGACGAGTTCTTCTGAGCGGGACTCTGGGGTTCGCGAAATGAC
CGACCAAGCGACGCCCAACCTGCCATCACGAGATTTCGATTCCACCGCCGCCTTCTATGAAAGGTTGGGC
TTCGGAATCGTTTTCCGGGACGCCGGCTGGATGATCCTCCAGCGCGGGGATCTCATGCTGGAGTTCTTCG
CCCACCCCAACTTGTTTATTGCAGCTTATAATGGTTACAAATAAAGCAATAGCATCACAAATTTCACAAA
TAAAGCATTTTTTTCACTGCATTCTAGTTGTGGTTTGTCCAAACTCATCAATGTATCTTATCATGTCTGT
ATACCGTCGACCTCTAGCTAGAGCTTGGCGTAATCATGGTCATAGCTGTTTCCTGTGTGAAATTGTTATC
CGCTCACAATTCCACACAACATACGAGCCGGAAGCATAAAGTGTAAAGCCTGGGGTGCCTAATGAGTGAG
CTAACTCACATTAATTGCGTTGCGCTCACTGCCCGCTTTCCAGTCGGGAAACCTGTCGTGCCAGCTGCAT
TAATGAATCGGCCAACGCGCGGGGAGAGGCGGTTTGCGTATTGGGCGCTCTTCCGCTTCCTCGCTCACTG
ACTCGCTGCGCTCGGTCGTTCGGCTGCGGCGAGCGGTATCAGCTCACTCAAAGGCGGTAATACGGTTATC
CACAGAATCAGGGGATAACGCAGGAAAGAACATGTGAGCAAAAGGCCAGCAAAAGGCCAGGAACCGTAAA
AAGGCCGCGTTGCTGGCGTTTTTCCATAGGCTCCGCCCCCCTGACGAGCATCACAAAAATCGACGCTCAA
GTCAGAGGTGGCGAAACCCGACAGGACTATAAAGATACCAGGCGTTTCCCCCTGGAAGCTCCCTCGTGCG
CTCTCCTGTTCCGACCCTGCCGCTTACCGGATACCTGTCCGCCTTTCTCCCTTCGGGAAGCGTGGCGCTT
TCTCATAGCTCACGCTGTAGGTATCTCAGTTCGGTGTAGGTCGTTCGCTCCAAGCTGGGCTGTGTGCACG
AACCCCCCGTTCAGCCCGACCGCTGCGCCTTATCCGGTAACTATCGTCTTGAGTCCAACCCGGTAAGACA
CGACTTATCGCCACTGGCAGCAGCCACTGGTAACAGGATTAGCAGAGCGAGGTATGTAGGCGGTGCTACA
GAGTTCTTGAAGTGGTGGCCTAACTACGGCTACACTAGAAGAACAGTATTTGGTATCTGCGCTCTGCTGA
AGCCAGTTACCTTCGGAAAAAGAGTTGGTAGCTCTTGATCCGGCAAACAAACCACCGCTGGTAGCGGTGG
TTTTTTTGTTTGCAAGCAGCAGATTACGCGCAGAAAAAAAGGATCTCAAGAAGATCCTTTGATCTTTTCT
ACGGGGTCTGACGCTCAGTGGAACGAAAACTCACGTTAAGGGATTTTGGTCATGAGATTATCAAAAAGGA
TCTTCACCTAGATCCTTTTAAATTAAAAATGAAGTTTTAAATCAATCTAAAGTATATATGAGTAAACTTG
GTCTGACAGTTACCAATGCTTAATCAGTGAGGCACCTATCTCAGCGATCTGTCTATTTCGTTCATCCATA
GTTGCCTGACTCCCCGTCGTGTAGATAACTACGATACGGGAGGGCTTACCATCTGGCCCCAGTGCTGCAA
TGATACCGCGAGACCCACGCTCACCGGCTCCAGATTTATCAGCAATAAACCAGCCAGCCGGAAGGGCCGA
GCGCAGAAGTGGTCCTGCAACTTTATCCGCCTCCATCCAGTCTATTAATTGTTGCCGGGAAGCTAGAGTA
AGTAGTTCGCCAGTTAATAGTTTGCGCAACGTTGTTGCCATTGCTACAGGCATCGTGGTGTCACGCTCGT
CGTTTGGTATGGCTTCATTCAGCTCCGGTTCCCAACGATCAAGGCGAGTTACATGATCCCCCATGTTGTG
CAAAAAAGCGGTTAGCTCCTTCGGTCCTCCGATCGTTGTCAGAAGTAAGTTGGCCGCAGTGTTATCACTC
ATGGTTATGGCAGCACTGCATAATTCTCTTACTGTCATGCCATCCGTAAGATGCTTTTCTGTGACTGGTG
AGTACTCAACCAAGTCATTCTGAGAATAGTGTATGCGGCGACCGAGTTGCTCTTGCCCGGCGTCAATACG
GGATAATACCGCGCCACATAGCAGAACTTTAAAAGTGCTCATCATTGGAAAACGTTCTTCGGGGCGAAAA
CTCTCAAGGATCTTACCGCTGTTGAGATCCAGTTCGATGTAACCCACTCGTGCACCCAACTGATCTTCAG
CATCTTTTACTTTCACCAGCGTTTCTGGGTGAGCAAAAACAGGAAGGCAAAATGCCGCAAAAAAGGGAAT
AAGGGCGACACGGAAATGTTGAATACTCATACTCTTCCTTTTTCAATATTATTGAAGCATTTATCAGGGT
TATTGTCTCATGAGCGGATACATATTTGAATGTATTTAGAAAAATAAACAAATAGGGGTTCCGCGCACAT
TTCCCCGAAAAGTGCCACCTGACGTCGACGGATCGGGAGATCTCCCGATCCCCTATGGTGCACTCTCAGT
ACAATCTGCTCTGATGCCGCATAGTTAAGCCAGTATCTGCTCCCTGCTTGTGTGTTGGAGGTCGCTGAGT
AGTGCGCGAGCAAAATTTAAGCTACAACAAGGCAAGGCTTGACCGACAATTGCATGAAGAATCTGCTTAG
GGTTAGGCGTTTTGCGCTGCTTCGCGATGTACGGGCCAGATATACGCGTT
